>Addgene plasmid #163502 | AiP11528 - pAAV-hsA2-eHGT_082h-minRho-SYFP2-WPRE3-BGHpA (Alias: CN1528) | addgene full sequence | sequence record 325768 | Addgene NGS Result
CCTGCAGGCAGCTGCGCGCTCGCTCGCTCACTGAGGCCGCCCGGGCGTCGGGCGACCTTTGGTCGCCCGG
CCTCAGTGAGCGAGCGAGCGCGCAGAGAGGGAGTGGCCAACTCCATCACTAGGGGTTCCTGCGGCCGCAA
CGCGTTTAGAACAATGGCTGGCCCATAGTAAATGCCGTGTTAGTGTGTTAGTTGCTGTTCTTCCACGTCA
GAAGAGGCACAGACAAATTACCACCAGGTGGCGCTCAGAGTCTGCGGAGGCATCACAACAGCCCTGAATT
TGAATCCTGCTCTGCCACTGCCTAGTTGAGACCTTTTACTACCTGACTAGCTGTTTGTGTATTTTAGGTG
TTTGTTTGTACTCCTTTGGCCGGCAGGAGCAGCCTGATTTTAGTGACTCGTTCAGAAGGGAGGTGCAGCT
GGAAGGTTGTGTTTATTAAAGCCCAAGTGACTGGAGGTAAATGCAGGTGTGTTCAGGAAATGTAGCTGGT
TCACCTCTCAGTAGGCACAAGGCCAAAGTCAGCCGACTTGCAGATTGTAATGCCGGTTCTCCCACCCAGA
GGTTATTTGAGTTCATCCAGCACTGCAGCTGAGCAGAATGCTGCAGTCAGGGTGACACAATGCAAACTGG
AGCCATGTCCTCAAGGGCATGCCAATCAAACCAACTTTAACCTTCGCTGGTTTGTGGCTGCTGACCTAGA
GAGGAATTTGTTATATGGCTGAGGTCCTGTCCTACCTAAGCCAGACTCCAGTGCAAAAAAAAATCCTGTC
AGATGCGCCTCTTCTTCTCTGTCTCCATCTCCCTCTCTGCCTCCCGTTTCCCCTTTACTCTTTACTGTTA
GTTGGCCTGGGGTTCCTGGGCTGAAGTGGAGTTTCCTCCTGTCTCCGTGTGTTTGCTGCTCTGGTTTGCT
CTTCTTCCAGGGCCCCTTGGTAAAAGAAGAGCTGCTGACAGGGTAGAGTGGAGGTGGGGAAGTGACCACC
AGACTGGGAGTGATGTAGGTTGTGGTCATCAATGATGTAGGTTGCTGTCACCAGGACACTCAAATCAGCT
GTGACCAGAGCCTGCAATGACAACGTGGAATTCGATATCATAATCAACCATAGGTACCGAGCTCGGGATT
CAGCCGGGAGCTTAGGGAGGGGAGGTCACTTCATAAGGGCCTGGGGGGGGAGTTGGAGCCACGAGTCGTC
CAGCCGGAGCCCCGTGTGGCTGAGCTCCGGCCTCAGAAGCATCCCCGGGTTGGATCCTTCGAAGCTAGCG
CTACCGGTCGCCACCATGGTGAGCAAGGGCGAGGAGCTGTTCACCGGGGTGGTGCCCATCCTGGTCGAGC
TGGACGGCGACGTAAACGGCCACAAGTTCAGCGTGTCCGGCGAGGGCGAGGGCGATGCCACCTACGGCAA
GCTGACCCTGAAGCTGATCTGCACCACCGGCAAGCTGCCCGTGCCCTGGCCCACCCTCGTGACCACCCTG
GGCTACGGCGTGCAGTGCTTCGCCCGCTACCCCGACCACATGAAGCAGCACGACTTCTTCAAGTCCGCCA
TGCCCGAAGGCTACGTCCAGGAGCGCACCATCTTCTTCAAGGACGACGGCAACTACAAGACCCGCGCCGA
GGTGAAGTTCGAGGGCGACACCCTGGTGAACCGCATCGAGCTGAAGGGCATCGACTTCAAGGAGGACGGC
AACATCCTGGGGCACAAGCTGGAGTACAACTACAACAGCCACAACGTCTATATCACCGCCGACAAGCAGA
AGAACGGCATCAAGGCCAACTTCAAGATCCGCCACAACATCGAGGACGGCGGCGTGCAGCTCGCCGACCA
CTACCAGCAGAACACCCCCATCGGCGACGGCCCCGTGCTGCTGCCCGACAACCACTACCTGAGCTACCAG
TCCAAGCTGAGCAAAGACCCCAACGAGAAGCGCGATCACATGGTCCTGCTGGAGTTCGTGACCGCCGCCG
GGATCACTCTCGGCATGGACGAGCTGTACAAGTAAGTCGACATCATAATCAACCTCTGGATTACAAAATT
TGTGAAAGATTGACTGGTATTCTTAACTATGTTGCTCCTTTTACGCTATGTGGATACGCTGCTTTAATGC
CTTTGTATCATGCTATTGCTTCCCGTATGGCTTTCATTTTCTCCTCCTTGTATAAATCCTGGTTAGTTCT
TGCCACGGCGGAACTCATCGCCGCCTGCCTTGCCCGCTGCTGGACAGGGGCTCGGCTGTTGGGCACTGAC
AATTCCGTGGCTCGAGAGATCTTCGACTGTGCCTTCTAGTTGCCAGCCATCTGTTGTTTGCCCCTCCCCC
GTGCCTTCCTTGACCCTGGAAGGTGCCACTCCCACTGTCCTTTCCTAATAAAATGAGGAAATTGCATCGC
ATTGTCTGAGTAGGTGTCATTCTATTCTGGGGGGTGGGGTGGGGCAGGACAGCAAGGGGGAGGATTGGGA
AGACAATAGCAGGCATGAGATCTCACGTGCGGACCGAGCGGCCGCAGGAACCCCTAGTGATGGAGTTGGC
CACTCCCTCTCTGCGCGCTCGCTCGCTCACTGAGGCCGGGCGACCAAAGGTCGCCCGACGCCCGGGCTTT
GCCCGGGCGGCCTCAGTGAGCGAGCGAGCGCGCAGCTGCCTGCAGGGGCGCCTGATGCGGTATTTTCTCC
TTACGCATCTGTGCGGTATTTCACACCGCATA
[95 nt withheld, positions 2693-2787]
T
[46 nt withheld, positions 2789-2834]
C
[141 nt withheld, positions 2836-2976]
CCTTTGACGTTGGAGTCCACGTTCTTT
[37 nt withheld, positions 3004-3040]
ACTCTATCTCGGGCTATTCTTTTGATTTATAAGGGATTTTGCCGATTTCGGTCTATTGGTTAAAAAATGA
GCTGATTTAACAAAAATTTAACGGGAATTTTAACAAAATATTAACGTTTACAATTTTATGGTGCACTCTC
AGTACAATCTGCTCTGATGCCGCATAGTTAAGCCAGCCCCGACACCCGCCAACACCCGCTGACGCGCCCT
GACGGGCTTGTCTGCTCCCGGCATCCGCTTACAGACAAGCTGTGACCGTCTCCGGGAGCTGCATGTGTCA
GAGGTTTTCACCGTCATCACCGAAACGCGCGAGACGAAAGGGCCTCGTGATACGCCTATTTTTATAGGTT
AATGTCATGATAATAATGGTTTCTTAGACGTCAGGTGGCACTTTTCGGGGAAATGTGCGCGGAACCCCTA
TTTGTTTATTTTTCTAAATACATTCAAATATGTATCCGCTCATGAGACAATAACCCTGATAAATGCTTCA
ATAATATTGAAAAAGGAAGAGTATGAGTATTCAACATTTCCGTGTCGCCCTTATTCCCTTTTTTGCGGCA
TTTTGCCTTCCTGTTTTTGCTCACCCAGAAACGCTGGTGAAAGTAAAAGATGCTGAAGATCAGTTGGGTG
CACGAGTGGGTTACATCGAACTGGATCTCAACAGCGGTAAGATCCTTGAGAGTTTTCGCCCCGAAGAACG
TTTTCCAATGATGAGCACTTTTAAAGTTCTGCTATGTGGCGCGGTATTATCCCGTATTGACGCCGGGCAA
GAGCAACTCGGTCGCCGCATACACTATTCTCAGAATGACTTGGTTGAGTACTCACCAGTCACAGAAAAGC
ATCTTACGGATGGCATGACAGTAAGAGAATTATGCAGTGCTGCCATAACCATGAGTGATAACACTGCGGC
CAACTTACTTCTGACAACGATCGGAGGACCGAAGGAGCTAACCGCTTTTTTGCACAACATGGGGGATCAT
GTAACTCGCCTTGATCGTTGGGAACCGGAGCTGAATGAAGCCATACCAAACGACGAGCGTGACACCACGA
TGCCTGTAGCAATGGCAACAACGTTGCGCAAACTATTAACTGGCGAACTACTTACTCTAGCTTCCCGGCA
ACAATTAATAGACTGGATGGAGGCGGATAAAGTTGCAGGACCACTTCTGCGCTCGGCCCTTCCGGCTGGC
TGGTTTATTGCTGATAAATCTGGAGCCGGTGAGCGTGGGTCTCGCGGTATCATTGCAGCACTGGGGCCAG
ATGGTAAGCCCTCCCGTATCGTAGTTATCTACACGACGGGGAGTCAGGCAACTATGGATGAACGAAATAG
ACAGATCGCTGAGATAGGTGCCTCACTGATTAAGCATTGGTAACTGTCAGACCAAGTTTACTCATATATA
CTTTAGATTGATTTAAAACTTCATTTTTAATTTAAAAGGATCTAGGTGAAGATCCTTTTTGATAATCTCA
TGACCAAAATCCCTTAACGTGAGTTTTCGTTCCACTGAGCGTCAGACCCCGTAGAAAAGATCAAAGGATC
TTCTTGAGATCCTTTTTTTCTGCGCGTAATCTGCTGCTTGCAAACAAAAAAACCACCGCTACCAGCGGTG
GTTTGTTTGCCGGATCAAGAGCTACCAACTCTTTTTCCGAAGGTAACTGGCTTCAGCAGAGCGCAGATAC
CAAATACTGTTCTTCTAGTGTAGCCGTAGTTAGGCCACCACTTCAAGAACTCTGTAGCACCGCCTACATA
CCTCGCTCTGCTAATCCTGTTACCAGTGGCTGCTGCCAGTGGCGATAAGTCGTGTCTTACCGGGTTGGAC
TCAAGACGATAGTTACCGGATAAGGCGCAGCGGTCGGGCTGAACGGGGGGTTCGTGCACACAGCCCAGCT
TGGAGCGAACGACCTACACCGAACTGAGATACCTACAGCGTGAGCTATGAGAAAGCGCCACGCTTCCCGA
AGGGAGAAAGGCGGACAGGTATCCGGTAAGCGGCAGGGTCGGAACAGGAGAGCGCACGAGGGAGCTTCCA
GGGGGAAACGCCTGGTATCTTTATAGTCCTGTCGGGTTTCGCCACCTCTGACTTGAGCGTCGATTTTTGT
GATGCTCGTCAGGGGGGCGGAGCCTATGGAAAAACGCCAGCAACGCGGCCTTTTTACGGTTCCTGGCCTT
TTGCTGGCCTTTTGCTCACATGT
Features (pLannotate 1.2.2; 14 found; start..end, strand, type, name):
     12..39      +  repeat_region  AAV2 ITR (fragment): inverted terminal repeat of adeno-associated virus serotype 2 inverted
     68..95      +  repeat_region  AAV2 ITR (fragment): inverted terminal repeat of adeno-associated virus serotype 2 inverted
   1276..1992    +  CDS            SYFP2: SYFP2 is a basic (constitutively fluorescent) yellow fluorescent protein published in 2006, derived from Aequorea victoria. It is reported to be a very rapidly-maturing monomer with moderate acid sensitivity.
   2007..2164    +  misc_feature   WPRE (fragment): woodchuck hepatitis virus posttranscriptional regulatory element
   2170..2250    +  misc_feature   WPRE (fragment): woodchuck hepatitis virus posttranscriptional regulatory element
   2267..2378    +  polyA_signal   bGH poly(A) signal: bovine growth hormone polyadenylation signal
   2496..2636    +  repeat_region  AAV2 ITR: inverted terminal repeat of adeno-associated virus serotype 2 inverted
   2641..2692    -  misc_feature   bom (fragment): basis of mobility region from pBR322
   2711..3166    +  rep_origin     f1 ori (sequence partly withheld): f1 bacteriophage origin of replication; arrow indicates direction of (+) strand synthesis
   3167..3216    -  misc_feature   bom (fragment): basis of mobility region from pBR322
   3318..3353    -  CDS            rop (fragment): Rop protein, which maintains plasmids at low copy number; rop
   3448..3552    +  promoter       AmpR promoter: bla
   3553..4413    +  CDS            AmpR: β-lactamase; bla; confers resistance to ampicillin, carbenicillin, and related antibiotics
   4584..5172    +  rep_origin     ori: high-copy-number ColE1/pMB1/pBR322/pUC origin of replication
