[The description below was written by a language model from this plasmid's Addgene catalogue record and pLannotate feature annotations shown in this document.]
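Description:
AiP11528 - pAAV-hsA2-eHGT_082h-minRho-SYFP2-WPRE3-BGHpA (alias CN1528) is a 5.2 kb AAV transfer plasmid from a collection of enhancer-driven AAV vectors built to give genetic access to cortical cell types. It is maintained in bacteria through a high-copy ColE1/pUC-type origin and selected with ampicillin via the bla gene and its promoter. The backbone also carries an f1 phage origin and short remnants of the pBR322 bom and rop regions. The recorded propagation strain is a recombination-deficient stable line, a common choice for plasmids containing repeat-rich ITRs.

The payload lies between AAV2 inverted terminal repeats, which mark the DNA that is replicated and packaged into recombinant AAV particles. The annotation shows one complete ITR downstream of the cassette, while only two short fragments were recognised at the upstream end. According to the construct name and catalogue fields, expression is controlled by the enhancer element eHGT_082h placed upstream of a minimal rhodopsin promoter (minRho), with an element designated hsA2 ahead of it. None of these three parts appears in the automated feature table, though an unannotated stretch of roughly 1.2 kb between the left ITR and the coding sequence is where they would sit, and the record does not explain what hsA2 is. The minimal promoter is expected to have little activity by itself, so the enhancer determines which cells express the reporter. The reporter is SYFP2, a rapidly maturing monomeric yellow fluorescent protein. It is followed by WPRE3, a shortened woodchuck posttranscriptional element (annotated as two WPRE fragments) that boosts transcript expression, and by the bovine growth hormone polyadenylation signal. Expression is direct, with no recombinase dependence, so the virus labels enhancer-defined cell populations with yellow fluorescence. The record does not state which cell type this enhancer targets.
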