Addgene plasmid #163502: AiP11528 - pAAV-hsA2-eHGT_082h-minRho-SYFP2-WPRE3-BGHpA (Alias: CN1528)
Purpose: Direct-expressing SYFP2 AAV Virus
Depositing lab: Allen Institute for Brain Science & Boaz Levi. Depositing organization: Allen Institute. Publication: A suite of enhancer AAVs and transgenic mouse lines for genetic access to cortical cell types. Ben-Simon Y, Hooper M, Narayan S, Daigle TL, Dwivedi D, Way SW, Oster A, Stafford DA, Mich JK, Taormina MJ, Martinez RA, Opitz-Araya X, Roth JR, Alexander JR, Allen S, Amster A, Arbuckle J, Ayala A, Baker PM, Bakken TE, Barcelli T, Barta S, Bendrick J, Bertagnolli D, Bielstein C, Bishwakarma P, Bowlus J, Boyer G, Brouner K, Casian B, Casper T, Chakka AB, Chakrabarty R, Chance RK, Chavan S, Clark M, Colbert K, Collman F, Daniel S, Departee M, DiValentin P, Donadio N, Dotson N, Egdorf T, Fliss T, Gabitto M, Garcia J, Gary A, Gasperini M, Gloe J, Goldy J, Gore BB, Graybuck L, Greisman N, Haeseleer F, Halterman C, Haradon Z, Hastings SD, Helback O, Ho W, Hockemeyer D, Huang C, Huff S, Hunker A, Johansen N, Jones D, Juneau Z, Kalmbach B, Kannan M, Khem S, Kussick E, Kutsal R, Larsen R, Lee C, Lee AY, Leibly M, Lenz GH, Li S, Liang E, Lusk N, Madigan Z, Malloy J, Malone J, McCue R, Melchor J, Mollenkopf T, Moosman S, Morin E, Newman D, Ng L, Ngo K, Omstead V, Otto S, Oyama A, Pena N, Pham T, Phillips E, Pom CA, Potekhina L, Ransford S, Ray PL, Rette D, Reynoldson C, Rimorin C, Rocha D, Ruiz A, Sanchez REA, Sawyer L, Sedeno-Cortes A, Sevigny JP, Shapovalova N, Shepard N, Shulga L, Sigler AR, Siverts L, Soliman S, Somasundaram S, Staats B, Stewart K, Szelenyi E, Tieu M, Trader C, Tran A, van Velthoven CTJ, Walker M, Wang Y, Weed N, Wirthlin M, Wood T, Wynalda B, Yao Z, Zhou T, Ariza J, Dee N, Reding M, Ronellenfitch K, Mufti S, Sunkin SM, Smith KA, Esposito L, Waters J, Thyagarajan B, Yao S, Lein ES, Zeng H, Levi BP, Ngai J, Ting JT, Tasic B. Cell. 2025 May 16:S0092-8674(25)00513-6. doi: 10.1016/j.cell.2025.05.002. PubMed 40403729.
Backbone
  Vector backbone: rAAV-hsA2-eHGT_082h-minRho-SYFP2-WPRE3-BGHpA
  Backbone manufacturer: Allen Institute
  Vector type: AAV
Growth in bacteria
  Bacterial resistance: Ampicillin, 100 μg/mL
  Growth temperature: 37°C
  Growth strain: NEB Stable
  Copy number: High Copy
Gene/Insert
  Gene/Insert name: SYFP2
  Species: Synthetic
  Insert size (bp): 720
  Promoter: MinRho
  Cloning method: Ligation Independent Cloning
  Sequencing primers: 5′ AGCGCACGAGGGAGCTT; 3′ ACGTCGCCGTCCAGCTC
Terms and licenses: Academic/Nonprofit Terms; Industry Terms: Not Available to Industry
Depositor comments: Funded by BRAIN initiative.
How to cite: AiP11528 - pAAV-hsA2-eHGT_082h-minRho-SYFP2-WPRE3-BGHpA (Alias: CN1528) was a gift from Allen Institute for Brain Science & Boaz Levi (Addgene plasmid # 163502 ; http://n2t.net/addgene:163502 ; RRID:Addgene_163502)
