>Addgene plasmid #163502 | AiP11528 - pAAV-hsA2-eHGT_082h-minRho-SYFP2-WPRE3-BGHpA (Alias: CN1528) | depositor partial sequence | sequence record 328868 | Depositor Sequence
NNNNNNNNNNNNCNNNNNNGGCNCCNCCCCGGTGAACAGCTCCTCGCCCTTGCTCACCATGGTGGCGACC
GGTAGCGCTAGCTTCGAAGGATCCAACCCGGGGATGCTTCTGAGGCCGGAGCTCAGCCACACGGGGCTCC
GGCTGGACGACTCGTGGCTCCAACTCCCCCCCCAGGCCCTTATGAAGTGACCTCCCCTCCCTAAGCTCCC
GGCTGAATCCCGAGCTCGGTACCTATGGTTGATTATGATATCGAATTCCACGTTGTCATTGCAGGCTCTG
GTCACAGCTGATTTGAGTGTCCTGGTGACAGCAACCTACATCATTGATGACCACAACCTACATCACTCCC
AGTCTGGTGGTCACTTCCCCACCTCCACTCTACCCTGTCAGCAGCTCTTCTTTTACCAAGGGGCCCTGGA
AGAAGAGCAAACCAGAGCAGCAAACACACGGAGACAGGAGGAAACTCCACTTCAGCCCAGGAACCCCAGG
CCAACTAACAGTAAAGAGTAAAGGGGAAACGGGAGGCAGAGAGGGAGATGGAGACAGAGAAGAAGAGGCG
CATCTGACAGGATTTTTTTTTGCACTGGAGTCTGGCTTAGGTAGGACAGGACCTCAGCCATATAACAAAT
TCCTCTCTAGGTCAGCAGCCACAAACCAGCGAAGGTTAAAGTTGGTTTGATTGGCATGCCCTTGAGGACA
TGGCTCCAGTTTGCATTGTGTCACCCTGACTGCAGCATTCTGCTCAGCTGCAGTGCTGGATGAACTCAAA
TAACCTCTGGGTGGGAGAACCGGCATTACAATCTGCAAGTCGGCTGACTTTGGCCTTGTGCCTACTGAGA
GGTGAACCAGCTACATTTCCTGAACACACCTGCATTTACCTCCAGTCACTTGGGCTTTAATAAACACAAC
CTTCCAGCTGCACCTCCCTTCTGAACGAGTCACTAAAATCNNNTGCTNCTGNCNGGCCNAANGNAGTACA
AACAAACACCTAAAATACNCAAACAGCTAGTCAGGTAGTAAAAAGGTCTCAACTNNNAGTGNNGANCNNN
NTCAAANTTCNNGNNGNTGNGATGCNNCGNNNANTCTGANCNNNNCNNNNNNNNNNNCTGNNNNNNNNGN
ANNNNNNAACNGCACTANCNNNCNNANNNNNNTTNNNTNNGNNNNNNATGN
